>Addgene plasmid #112057 | ACTB-(A)3x | depositor full sequence | sequence record 210865 | Full Sequence
TAGTTATTAATAGTAATCAATTACGGGGTCATTAGTTCATAGCCCATATATGGAGTTCCGCGTTACATAA
CTTACGGTAAATGGCCCGCCTGGCTGACCGCCCAACGACCCCCGCCCATTGACGTCAATAATGACGTATG
TTCCCATAGTAACGCCAATAGGGACTTTCCATTGACGTCAATGGGTGGAGTATTTACGGTAAACTGCCCA
CTTGGCAGTACATCAAGTGTATCATATGCCAAGTACGCCCCCTATTGACGTCAATGACGGTAAATGGCCC
GCCTGGCATTATGCCCAGTACATGACCTTATGGGACTTTCCTACTTGGCAGTACATCTACGTATTAGTCA
TCGCTATTACCATGGTGATGCGGTTTTGGCAGTACATCAATGGGCGTGGATAGCGGTTTGACTCACGGGG
ATTTCCAAGTCTCCACCCCATTGACGTCAATGGGAGTTTGTTTTGGCACCAAAATCAACGGGACTTTCCA
AAATGTCGTAACAACTCCGCCCCATTGACGCAAATGGGCGGTAGGCGTGTACGGTGGGAGGTCTATATAA
GCAGAGCTGGTTTAGTGAACCGTCAGATCCGCTAGCATGGATGATGATATCGCCGCGCTCGTCGTCGACA
ACGGCTCCGGCATGTGCAAGGCCGGCTTCGCGGGCGACGATGCCCCCCGGGCCGTCTTCCCCTCCATCGT
GGGGCGCCCCAGGCACCAGGGCGTGATGGTGGGCATGGGTCAGAAGGATTCCTATGTGGGCGACGAGGCC
CAGAGCAAGAGAGGCATCCTCACCCTGAAGTACCCCATCGAGCACGGCATCGTCACCAACTGGGACGACA
TGGAGAAAATCTGGCACCACACCTTCTACAATGAGCTGCGTGTGGCTCCCGAGGAGCACCCCGTGCTGCT
GACCGAGGCCCCCCTGAACCCCAAGGCCAACCGCGAGAAGATGACCCAGATCATGTTTGAGACCTTCAAC
ACCCCAGCCATGTACGTTGCTATCCAGGCTGTGCTATCCCTGTACGCCTCTGGCCGTACCACTGGCATCG
TGATGGACTCCGGTGACGGGGTCACCCACACTGTGCCCATCTACGAGGGGTATGCCCTCCCCCATGCCAT
CCTGCGTCTGGACCTGGCTGGCCGGGACCTGACTGACTACCTCATGAAGATCCTCACCGAGCGCGGCTAC
AGCTTCACCACCACGGCCGAGCGGGAAATCGTGCGTGACATTAAGGAGAAGCTGTGCTACGTCGCCCTGG
ACTTCGAGCAAGAGATGGCCACGGCTGCTTCCAGCTCCTCCCTGGAGAAGAGCTACGAGCTGCCTGACGG
CCAGGTCATCACCATTGGCAATGAGCGGTTCCGCTGCCCTGAGGCACTCTTCCAGCCTTCCTTCCTGGGC
ATGGAGTCCTGTGGCATCCACGAAACTACCTTCAACTCCATCATGAAGTGTGACGTGGACATCCGCAAAG
ACCTGTACGCCAACACAGTGCTGTCTGGCGGCACCACCATGTACCCTGGCATTGCCGACAGGATGCAGAA
GGAGATCACTGCCCTGGCACCCAGCACAATGAAGATCAAGATCATTGCTCCTCCTGAGCGCAAGTACTCC
GTGTGGATCGGCGGCTCCATCCTGGCCTCGCTGTCCACCTTCCAGCAGATGTGGATCAGCAAGCAGGAGT
ATGACGAGTCCGGCCCCTCCATCGTCCACCGCAAATGCTTCTAGGCTAGCATTCTGCAGTCGACGGTACC
GGCCTAAAAGCGTAGTGGGAAAGTGACGTGAAATTCGTCCAGATTACTTGATACGGTTATACTCCGAATG
CCACCTAGGCCATACAACGAGCAAGGAGACTCAGGTACCGGCCTAAAAGCGTAGTGGGAAAGTGACGTGA
AATTCGTCCAGATTACTTGATACGGTTATACTCCGAATGCCACCTAGGCCATACAACGAGCAAGGAGACT
CAGGATCCGGCCTAAAAGCGTAGTGGGAAAGTGACGTGAAATTCGTCCAGATTACTTGATACGGTTATAC
TCCGAATGCCACCTAGGCCATACAACGAGCAAGGAGACTCAGGATCCACCGGATCTAGATAACTGATCAT
AATCAGCCATACCACATTTGTAGAGGTTTTACTTGCTTTAAAAAACCTCCCACACCTCCCCCTGAACCTG
AAACATAAAATGAATGCAATTGTTGTTGTTAACTTGTTTATTGCAGCTTATAATGGTTACAAATAAAGCA
ATAGCATCACAAATTTCACAAATAAAGCATTTTTTTCACTGCATTCTAGTTGTGGTTTGTCCAAACTCAT
CAATGTATCTTAACGCGTAAATTGTAAGCGTTAATATTTTGTTAAAATTCGCGTTAAATTTTTGTTAAAT
CAGCTCATTTTTTAACCAATAGGCCGAAATCGGCAAAATCCCTTATAAATCAAAAGAATAGACCGAGATA
GGGT
[37 nt withheld, positions 2455-2491]
AAAGAACGTGGACTCCAACGTCAAAGG
[49 nt withheld, positions 2519-2567]
T
[91 nt withheld, positions 2569-2659]
G
[124 nt withheld, positions 2661-2784]
CAGGTGGCACTTTTCGGGGAAATGTGCGCGGAACCCCTATTTGTTTATTTTTCTAAATACATTCAAATAT
GTATCCGCTCATGAGACAATAACCCTGATAAATGCTTCAATAATATTGAAAAAGGAAGAGTCCTGAGGCG
GAAAGAACCAGCTGTGGAATGTGTGTCAGTTAGGGTGTGGAAAGTCCCCAGGCTCCCCAGCAGGCAGAAG
TATGCAAAGCATGCATCTCAATTAGTCAGCAACCAGGTGTGGAAAGTCCCCAGGCTCCCCAGCAGGCAGA
AGTATGCAAAGCATGCATCTCAATTAGTCAGCAACCATAGTCCCGCCCCTAACTCCGCCCATCCCGCCCC
TAACTCCGCCCAGTTCCGCCCATTCTCCGCCCCATGGCTGACTAATTTTTTTTATTTATGCAGAGGCCGA
GGCCGCCTCGGCCTCTGAGCTATTCCAGAAGTAGTGAGGAGGCTTTTTTGGAGGCCTAGGCTTTTGCAAA
GATCGATCAAGAGACAGGATGAGGATCGTTTCGCATGATTGAACAAGATGGATTGCACGCAGGTTCTCCG
GCCGCTTGGGTGGAGAGGCTATTCGGCTATGACTGGGCACAACAGACAATCGGCTGCTCTGATGCCGCCG
TGTTCCGGCTGTCAGCGCAGGGGCGCCCGGTTCTTTTTGTCAAGACCGACCTGTCCGGTGCCCTGAATGA
ACTGCAAGACGAGGCAGCGCGGCTATCGTGGCTGGCCACGACGGGCGTTCCTTGCGCAGCTGTGCTCGAC
GTTGTCACTGAAGCGGGAAGGGACTGGCTGCTATTGGGCGAAGTGCCGGGGCAGGATCTCCTGTCATCTC
ACCTTGCTCCTGCCGAGAAAGTATCCATCATGGCTGATGCAATGCGGCGGCTGCATACGCTTGATCCGGC
TACCTGCCCATTCGACCACCAAGCGAAACATCGCATCGAGCGAGCACGTACTCGGATGGAAGCCGGTCTT
GTCGATCAGGATGATCTGGACGAAGAGCATCAGGGGCTCGCGCCAGCCGAACTGTTCGCCAGGCTCAAGG
CGAGCATGCCCGACGGCGAGGATCTCGTCGTGACCCATGGCGATGCCTGCTTGCCGAATATCATGGTGGA
AAATGGCCGCTTTTCTGGATTCATCGACTGTGGCCGGCTGGGTGTGGCGGACCGCTATCAGGACATAGCG
TTGGCTACCCGTGATATTGCTGAAGAGCTTGGCGGCGAATGGGCTGACCGCTTCCTCGTGCTTTACGGTA
TCGCCGCTCCCGATTCGCAGCGCATCGCCTTCTATCGCCTTCTTGACGAGTTCTTCTGAGCGGGACTCTG
GGGTTCGAAATGACCGACCAAGCGACGCCCAACCTGCCATCACGAGATTTCGATTCCACCGCCGCCTTCT
ATGAAAGGTTGGGCTTCGGAATCGTTTTCCGGGACGCCGGCTGGATGATCCTCCAGCGCGGGGATCTCAT
GCTGGAGTTCTTCGCCCACCCTAGGGGGAGGCTAACTGAAACACGGAAGGAGACAATACCGGAAGGAACC
CGCGCTATGACGGCAATAAAAAGACAGAATAAAACGCACGGTGTTGGGTCGTTTGTTCATAAACGCGGGG
TTCGGTCCCAGGGCTGGCACTCTGTCGATACCCCACCGAGACCCCATTGGGGCCAATACGCCCGCGTTTC
TTCCTTTTCCCCACCCCACCCCCCAAGTTCGGGTGAAGGCCCAGGGCTCGCAGCCAACGTCGGGGCGGCA
GGCCCTGCCATAGCCTCAGGTTACTCATATATACTTTAGATTGATTTAAAACTTCATTTTTAATTTAAAA
GGATCTAGGTGAAGATCCTTTTTGATAATCTCATGACCAAAATCCCTTAACGTGAGTTTTCGTTCCACTG
AGCGTCAGACCCCGTAGAAAAGATCAAAGGATCTTCTTGAGATCCTTTTTTTCTGCGCGTAATCTGCTGC
TTGCAAACAAAAAAACCACCGCTACCAGCGGTGGTTTGTTTGCCGGATCAAGAGCTACCAACTCTTTTTC
CGAAGGTAACTGGCTTCAGCAGAGCGCAGATACCAAATACTGTCCTTCTAGTGTAGCCGTAGTTAGGCCA
CCACTTCAAGAACTCTGTAGCACCGCCTACATACCTCGCTCTGCTAATCCTGTTACCAGTGGCTGCTGCC
AGTGGCGATAAGTCGTGTCTTACCGGGTTGGACTCAAGACGATAGTTACCGGATAAGGCGCAGCGGTCGG
GCTGAACGGGGGGTTCGTGCACACAGCCCAGCTTGGAGCGAACGACCTACACCGAACTGAGATACCTACA
GCGTGAGCTATGAGAAAGCGCCACGCTTCCCGAAGGGAGAAAGGCGGACAGGTATCCGGTAAGCGGCAGG
GTCGGAACAGGAGAGCGCACGAGGGAGCTTCCAGGGGGAAACGCCTGGTATCTTTATAGTCCTGTCGGGT
TTCGCCACCTCTGACTTGAGCGTCGATTTTTGTGATGCTCGTCAGGGGGGCGGAGCCTATGGAAAAACGC
CAGCAACGCGGCCTTTTTACGGTTCCTGGCCTTTTGCTGGCCTTTTGCTCACATGTTCTTTCCTGCGTTA
TCCCCTGATTCTGTGGATAACCGTATTACCGCCATGCAT
Features (pLannotate 1.2.2; 17 found; start..end, strand, type, name):
     61..364     +  enhancer       CMV enhancer: human cytomegalovirus immediate early enhancer
    365..568     +  promoter       CMV promoter: human cytomegalovirus (CMV) immediate early promoter
    597..1721    +  CDS            ACTB: ACTB_BOVIN - Experimental evidence at protein level: Swiss-Prot protein existence level 1. Actin is a highly conserved protein that polymerizes to produce filaments that form cross-linked networks in the cytoplasm of cells. Actin exists in both monomeric (G-actin) and polymeric (F-actin) forms, both forms playing key functions, such as cell motility and contraction. In addition to their role in the cytoplasmic cytoskeleton, G- and F-actin also localize in the nucleus, and regulate gene transcription and motility and repair of damaged DNA. From Bos taurus (Bovine).
   1731..1751    +  misc_feature   MCS (fragment): multiple cloning site
   1750..1843    +  ncRNA          AdoCbl-variant (fragment): Accession: RF01689 - AdoCbl variant RNA
   1859..1952    +  ncRNA          AdoCbl-variant (fragment): Accession: RF01689 - AdoCbl variant RNA
   1968..2089    +  ncRNA          AdoCbl-variant (fragment): Accession: RF01689 - AdoCbl variant RNA
   2094..2178    +  CDS            large T antigen (fragment): large T antigen from SV40 (simian virus 40)
   2201..2322    +  polyA_signal   SV40 poly(A) signal: SV40 polyadenylation signal
   2356..2784    -  rep_origin     f1 ori (sequence partly withheld): f1 bacteriophage origin of replication; arrow indicates direction of (+) strand synthesis
   2811..2915    +  promoter       AmpR promoter: bla
   2917..3274    +  promoter       SV40 promoter: SV40 enhancer and early promoter
   3309..4103    +  CDS            NeoR/KanR: aminoglycoside phosphotransferase from Tn5; aph(3')-II (or nptII); confers resistance to neomycin, kanamycin, and G418 (Geneticin®)
   4124..4276    +  CDS            ble (fragment): BLE_KLEPN - Experimental evidence at protein level: Swiss-Prot protein existence level 1. Binding protein with a strong affinity to the bleomycin family of antibiotics. Binds to CL990; an antimitotic-antibiotic compound. From Klebsiella pneumoniae.
   4335..4382    +  polyA_signal   HSV TK poly(A) signal: herpes simplex virus thymidine kinase polyadenylation signal (Cole and Stacy, 1985)
   4473..4489    -  polyA_signal   bGH poly(A) signal (fragment): bovine growth hormone polyadenylation signal
   4711..5299    +  rep_origin     ori: high-copy-number ColE1/pMB1/pBR322/pUC origin of replication
