>Addgene plasmid #112057 | ACTB-(A)3x | addgene full sequence | sequence record 214332 | Addgene NGS Result
ATTAATAGTAATCAATTACGGGGTCATTAGTTCATAGCCCATATATGGAGTTCCGCGTTACATAACTTAC
GGTAAATGGCCCGCCTGGCTGACCGCCCAACGACCCCCGCCCATTGACGTCAATAATGACGTATGTTCCC
ATAGTAACGCCAATAGGGACTTTCCATTGACGTCAATGGGTGGAGTATTTACGGTAAACTGCCCACTTGG
CAGTACATCAAGTGTATCATATGCCAAGTACGCCCCCTATTGACGTCAATGACGGTAAATGGCCCGCCTG
GCATTATGCCCAGTACATGACCTTATGGGACTTTCCTACTTGGCAGTACATCTACGTATTAGTCATCGCT
ATTACCATGGTGATGCGGTTTTGGCAGTACATCAATGGGCGTGGATAGCGGTTTGACTCACGGGGATTTC
CAAGTCTCCACCCCATTGACGTCAATGGGAGTTTGTTTTGGCACCAAAATCAACGGGACTTTCCAAAATG
TCGTAACAACTCCGCCCCATTGACGCAAATGGGCGGTAGGCGTGTACGGTGGGAGGTCTATATAAGCAGA
GCTGGTTTAGTGAACCGTCAGATCCGCTAGCATGGATGATGATATCGCCGCGCTCGTCGTCGACAACGGC
TCCGGCATGTGCAAGGCCGGCTTCGCGGGCGACGATGCCCCCCGGGCCGTCTTCCCCTCCATCGTGGGGC
GCCCCAGGCACCAGGGCGTGATGGTGGGCATGGGTCAGAAGGATTCCTATGTGGGCGACGAGGCCCAGAG
CAAGAGAGGCATCCTCACCCTGAAGTACCCCATCGAGCACGGCATCGTCACCAACTGGGACGACATGGAG
AAAATCTGGCACCACACCTTCTACAATGAGCTGCGTGTGGCTCCCGAGGAGCACCCCGTGCTGCTGACCG
AGGCCCCCCTGAACCCCAAGGCCAACCGCGAGAAGATGACCCAGATCATGTTTGAGACCTTCAACACCCC
AGCCATGTACGTTGCTATCCAGGCTGTGCTATCCCTGTACGCCTCTGGCCGTACCACTGGCATCGTGATG
GACTCCGGTGACGGGGTCACCCACACTGTGCCCATCTACGAGGGGTATGCCCTCCCCCATGCCATCCTGC
GTCTGGACCTGGCTGGCCGGGACCTGACTGACTACCTCATGAAGATCCTCACCGAGCGCGGCTACAGCTT
CACCACCACGGCCGAGCGGGAAATCGTGCGTGACATTAAGGAGAAGCTGTGCTACGTCGCCCTGGACTTC
GAGCAAGAGATGGCCACGGCTGCTTCCAGCTCCTCCCTGGAGAAGAGCTACGAGCTGCCTGACGGCCAGG
TCATCACCATTGGCAATGAGCGGTTCCGCTGCCCTGAGGCACTCTTCCAGCCTTCCTTCCTGGGCATGGA
GTCCTGTGGCATCCACGAAACTACCTTCAACTCCATCATGAAGTGTGACGTGGACATCCGCAAAGACCTG
TACGCCAACACAGTGCTGTCTGGCGGCACCACCATGTACCCTGGCATTGCCGACAGGATGCAGAAGGAGA
TCACTGCCCTGGCACCCAGCACAATGAAGATCAAGATCATTGCTCCTCCTGAGCGCAAGTACTCCGTGTG
GATCGGCGGCTCCATCCTGGCCTCGCTGTCCACCTTCCAGCAGATGTGGATCAGCAAGCAGGAGTATGAC
GAGTCCGGCCCCTCCATCGTCCACCGCAAATGCTTCTAGGCTAGCATTCTGCAGTCGACGGTACCGGCCT
AAAAGCGTAGTGGGAAAGTGACGTGAAATTCGTCCAGATTACTTGATACGGTTATACTCCGAATGCCACC
TAGGCCATACAACGAGCAAGGAGACTCAGGTACCGGCCTAAAAGCGTAGTGGGAAAGTGACGTGAAATTC
GTCCAGATTACTTGATACGGTTATACTCCGAATGCCACCTAGGCCATACAACGAGCAAGGAGACTCAGGA
TCCGGCCTAAAAGCGTAGTGGGAAAGTGACGTGAAATTCGTCCAGATTACTTGATACGGTTATACTCCGA
ATGCCACCTAGGCCATACAACGAGCAAGGAGACTCAGGATCCACCGGATCTAGATAACTGATCATAATCA
GCCATACCACATTTGTAGAGGTTTTACTTGCTTTAAAAAACCTCCCACACCTCCCCCTGAACCTGAAACA
TAAAATGAATGCAATTGTTGTTGTTAACTTGTTTATTGCAGCTTATAATGGTTACAAATAAAGCAATAGC
ATCACAAATTTCACAAATAAAGCATTTTTTTCACTGCATTCTAGTTGTGGTTTGTCCAAACTCATCAATG
TATCTTAACGCGTAAATTGTAAGCGTTAATATTTTGTTAAAATTCGCGTTAAATTTTTGTTAAATCAGCT
CATTTTTTAACCAATAGGCCGAAATCGGCAAAATCCCTTATAAATCAAAAGAATAGACCGAGATAGGGT
[37 nt withheld, positions 2450-2486]
AAAGAACGTGGACTCCAACGTCAAAGG
[49 nt withheld, positions 2514-2562]
T
[91 nt withheld, positions 2564-2654]
G
[124 nt withheld, positions 2656-2779]
CAGGTGGCACTTTTCGGGGAAATGTGCGCGGAACCCCTATTTGTTTATTTTTCTAAATACATTCAAATAT
GTATCCGCTCATGAGACAATAACCCTGATAAATGCTTCAATAATATTGAAAAAGGAAGAGTCCTGAGGCG
GAAAGAACCAGCTGTGGAATGTGTGTCAGTTAGGGTGTGGAAAGTCCCCAGGCTCCCCAGCAGGCAGAAG
TATGCAAAGCATGCATCTCAATTAGTCAGCAACCAGGTGTGGAAAGTCCCCAGGCTCCCCAGCAGGCAGA
AGTATGCAAAGCATGCATCTCAATTAGTCAGCAACCATAGTCCCGCCCCTAACTCCGCCCATCCCGCCCC
TAACTCCGCCCAGTTCCGCCCATTCTCCGCCCCATGGCTGACTAATTTTTTTTATTTATGCAGAGGCCGA
GGCCGCCTCGGCCTCTGAGCTATTCCAGAAGTAGTGAGGAGGCTTTTTTGGAGGCCTAGGCTTTTGCAAA
GATCGATCAAGAGACAGGATGAGGATCGTTTCGCATGATTGAACAAGATGGATTGCACGCAGGTTCTCCG
GCCGCTTGGGTGGAGAGGCTATTCGGCTATGACTGGGCACAACAGACAATCGGCTGCTCTGATGCCGCCG
TGTTCCGGCTGTCAGCGCAGGGGCGCCCGGTTCTTTTTGTCAAGACCGACCTGTCCGGTGCCCTGAATGA
ACTGCAAGACGAGGCAGCGCGGCTATCGTGGCTGGCCACGACGGGCGTTCCTTGCGCAGCTGTGCTCGAC
GTTGTCACTGAAGCGGGAAGGGACTGGCTGCTATTGGGCGAAGTGCCGGGGCAGGATCTCCTGTCATCTC
ACCTTGCTCCTGCCGAGAAAGTATCCATCATGGCTGATGCAATGCGGCGGCTGCATACGCTTGATCCGGC
TACCTGCCCATTCGACCACCAAGCGAAACATCGCATCGAGCGAGCACGTACTCGGATGGAAGCCGGTCTT
GTCGATCAGGATGATCTGGACGAAGAGCATCAGGGGCTCGCGCCAGCCGAACTGTTCGCCAGGCTCAAGG
CGAGCATGCCCGACGGCGAGGATCTCGTCGTGACCCATGGCGATGCCTGCTTGCCGAATATCATGGTGGA
AAATGGCCGCTTTTCTGGATTCATCGACTGTGGCCGGCTGGGTGTGGCGGACCGCTATCAGGACATAGCG
TTGGCTACCCGTGATATTGCTGAAGAGCTTGGCGGCGAATGGGCTGACCGCTTCCTCGTGCTTTACGGTA
TCGCCGCTCCCGATTCGCAGCGCATCGCCTTCTATCGCCTTCTTGACGAGTTCTTCTGAGCGGGACTCTG
GGGTTCGAAATGACCGACCAAGCGACGCCCAACCTGCCATCACGAGATTTCGATTCCACCGCCGCCTTCT
ATGAAAGGTTGGGCTTCGGAATCGTTTTCCGGGACGCCGGCTGGATGATCCTCCAGCGCGGGGATCTCAT
GCTGGAGTTCTTCGCCCACCCTAGGGGGAGGCTAACTGAAACACGGAAGGAGACAATACCGGAAGGAACC
CGCGCTATGACGGCAATAAAAAGACAGAATAAAACGCACGGTGTTGGGTCGTTTGTTCATAAACGCGGGG
TTCGGTCCCAGGGCTGGCACTCTGTCGATACCCCACCGAGACCCCATTGGGGCCAATACGCCCGCGTTTC
TTCCTTTTCCCCACCCCACCCCCCAAGTTCGGGTGAAGGCCCAGGGCTCGCAGCCAACGTCGGGGCGGCA
GGCCCTGCCATAGCCTCAGGTTACTCATATATACTTTAGATTGATTTAAAACTTCATTTTTAATTTAAAA
GGATCTAGGTGAAGATCCTTTTTGATAATCTCATGACCAAAATCCCTTAACGTGAGTTTTCGTTCCACTG
AGCGTCAGACCCCGTAGAAAAGATCAAAGGATCTTCTTGAGATCCTTTTTTTCTGCGCGTAATCTGCTGC
TTGCAAACAAAAAAACCACCGCTACCAGCGGTGGTTTGTTTGCCGGATCAAGAGCTACCAACTCTTTTTC
CGAAGGTAACTGGCTTCAGCAGAGCGCAGATACCAAATACTGTTCTTCTAGTGTAGCCGTAGTTAGGCCA
CCACTTCAAGAACTCTGTAGCACCGCCTACATACCTCGCTCTGCTAATCCTGTTACCAGTGGCTGCTGCC
AGTGGCGATAAGTCGTGTCTTACCGGGTTGGACTCAAGACGATAGTTACCGGATAAGGCGCAGCGGTCGG
GCTGAACGGGGGGTTCGTGCACACAGCCCAGCTTGGAGCGAACGACCTACACCGAACTGAGATACCTACA
GCGTGAGCTATGAGAAAGCGCCACGCTTCCCGAAGGGAGAAAGGCGGACAGGTATCCGGTAAGCGGCAGG
GTCGGAACAGGAGAGCGCACGAGGGAGCTTCCAGGGGGAAACGCCTGGTATCTTTATAGTCCTGTCGGGT
TTCGCCACCTCTGACTTGAGCGTCGATTTTTGTGATGCTCGTCAGGGGGGCGGAGCCTATGGAAAAACGC
CAGCAACGCGGCCTTTTTACGGTTCCTGGCCTTTTGCTGGCCTTTTGCTCACATGTTCTTTCCTGCGTTA
TCCCCTGATTCTGTGGATAACCGTATTACCGCCATGCATTAGTT
Features (pLannotate 1.2.2; 17 found; start..end, strand, type, name):
     56..359     +  enhancer       CMV enhancer: human cytomegalovirus immediate early enhancer
    360..563     +  promoter       CMV promoter: human cytomegalovirus (CMV) immediate early promoter
    592..1716    +  CDS            ACTB: ACTB_BOVIN - Experimental evidence at protein level: Swiss-Prot protein existence level 1. Actin is a highly conserved protein that polymerizes to produce filaments that form cross-linked networks in the cytoplasm of cells. Actin exists in both monomeric (G-actin) and polymeric (F-actin) forms, both forms playing key functions, such as cell motility and contraction. In addition to their role in the cytoplasmic cytoskeleton, G- and F-actin also localize in the nucleus, and regulate gene transcription and motility and repair of damaged DNA. From Bos taurus (Bovine).
   1726..1746    +  misc_feature   MCS (fragment): multiple cloning site
   1745..1838    +  ncRNA          AdoCbl-variant (fragment): Accession: RF01689 - AdoCbl variant RNA
   1854..1947    +  ncRNA          AdoCbl-variant (fragment): Accession: RF01689 - AdoCbl variant RNA
   1963..2084    +  ncRNA          AdoCbl-variant (fragment): Accession: RF01689 - AdoCbl variant RNA
   2089..2173    +  CDS            large T antigen (fragment): large T antigen from SV40 (simian virus 40)
   2196..2317    +  polyA_signal   SV40 poly(A) signal: SV40 polyadenylation signal
   2351..2779    -  rep_origin     f1 ori (sequence partly withheld): f1 bacteriophage origin of replication; arrow indicates direction of (+) strand synthesis
   2806..2910    +  promoter       AmpR promoter: bla
   2912..3269    +  promoter       SV40 promoter: SV40 enhancer and early promoter
   3304..4098    +  CDS            NeoR/KanR: aminoglycoside phosphotransferase from Tn5; aph(3')-II (or nptII); confers resistance to neomycin, kanamycin, and G418 (Geneticin®)
   4119..4271    +  CDS            ble (fragment): BLE_KLEPN - Experimental evidence at protein level: Swiss-Prot protein existence level 1. Binding protein with a strong affinity to the bleomycin family of antibiotics. Binds to CL990; an antimitotic-antibiotic compound. From Klebsiella pneumoniae.
   4330..4377    +  polyA_signal   HSV TK poly(A) signal: herpes simplex virus thymidine kinase polyadenylation signal (Cole and Stacy, 1985)
   4468..4484    -  polyA_signal   bGH poly(A) signal (fragment): bovine growth hormone polyadenylation signal
   4706..5294    +  rep_origin     ori: high-copy-number ColE1/pMB1/pBR322/pUC origin of replication
