[The description below was written by a language model from this plasmid's Addgene catalogue record and pLannotate feature annotations shown in this document.]
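Description:
ACTB-(A)3x is a 5,413-nt mammalian expression plasmid built on a Clontech C1-type backbone, designed to produce human beta-actin (ACTB) mRNA carrying an RNA imaging tag. It replicates in E. coli from a high-copy ColE1/pUC origin and also carries an f1 origin. A single NeoR/KanR (Tn5 aminoglycoside phosphotransferase) cassette serves both hosts. A bacterial bla-type promoter drives it for kanamycin selection, and the SV40 enhancer/early promoter drives it for G418 selection in mammalian cells, with an HSV TK polyadenylation signal downstream. Short annotated fragments of ble, bGH poly(A) and SV40 large T antigen look like incidental backbone matches rather than functional parts.

The CMV immediate-early enhancer and promoter drive the ACTB coding sequence. The annotation tool matched this sequence to the bovine protein, which reflects how conserved actin is; the catalogue entry gives the source as the human reference transcript. After the stop codon, past a remnant of the multiple cloning site, lie three tandem copies of the Riboglow tag, variant A, annotated as AdoCbl-variant (cobalamin riboswitch family) RNA elements. The depositor notes that KpnI and BamHI sites separate the copies. The SV40 poly(A) signal ends the transcript. Because the tag lies in the 3′ untranslated region, it is part of the mRNA only and leaves the actin protein unmodified, despite the catalogue's "C-terminal" wording. No fluorescent protein is annotated.

Riboglow tags are riboswitch-derived RNA elements that, per the associated publication title, form a multicolor platform for imaging RNA in live mammalian cells, and this construct applies them to ACTB mRNA. The depositor and repository-sequenced records carry the same features, offset by five nucleotides.
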