Addgene plasmid #112057: ACTB-(A)3x
Purpose: ACTB mRNA tagged with 3 copies of Riboglow (variant A)
Depositing lab: Amy Palmer. Publication: A multicolor riboswitch-based platform for imaging of RNA in live mammalian cells. Braselmann E, Wierzba AJ, Polaski JT, Chrominski M, Holmes ZE, Hung ST, Batan D, Wheeler JR, Parker R, Jimenez R, Gryko D, Batey RT, Palmer AE. Nat Chem Biol. 2018 Jul 30. pii: 10.1038/s41589-018-0103-7. doi: 10.1038/s41589-018-0103-7. PubMed 30061719.
Backbone
  Vector backbone: C1
  Backbone manufacturer: Clontech
  Vector type: Mammalian Expression
Growth in bacteria
  Bacterial resistance: Kanamycin, 50 μg/mL
  Growth temperature: 37°C
  Growth strain: DH5alpha
  Copy number: High Copy
Gene/Insert
  Gene/Insert name: ACTB (alt name: NCBI Reference Sequence: NM_001101.3)
  Species: H. sapiens (human)
  Mutation: 3 copies of Riboglow tag (variant A) after stop codon
  Entrez Gene: ACTB (a.k.a. BKRNS, BNS, BRWS1, CSMH, DDS1, PS1TP5BP1, THC8)
  Promoter: CMV
  Tag / fusion protein: Riboglow RNA tag (C terminal on insert)
  Cloning method: Restriction Enzyme; 5′ cloning site Unknown (unknown if destroyed); 3′ cloning site Unknown (unknown if destroyed)
  Sequencing primers: 5′ Quintara Bio: CMV Forward (5'-CGCAAATGGGCGGTAGGCGTG-3'); 3′ Quintara Bio: SV50pA-R (5'-GAAATTTGTGATGCTATTGC-3')
Terms and licenses: Academic/Nonprofit Terms; Industry Terms: Not Available to Industry
Depositor comments: 3 copies of Riboglow (variant A), separated by restriction sites as follows: KpnI - A - KpnI - A - BamHI - A - BamHI
How to cite: ACTB-(A)3x was a gift from Amy Palmer (Addgene plasmid # 112057 ; http://n2t.net/addgene:112057 ; RRID:Addgene_112057)
