>Addgene plasmid #112057 | ACTB-(A)3x | depositor partial sequence | sequence record 210866 | ACTB sequence, includes 5' and 3' NheI cut sites
GCTAGCATGGATGATGATATCGCCGCGCTCGTCGTCGACAACGGCTCCGGCATGTGCAAGGCCGGCTTCG
CGGGCGACGATGCCCCCCGGGCCGTCTTCCCCTCCATCGTGGGGCGCCCCAGGCACCAGGGCGTGATGGT
GGGCATGGGTCAGAAGGATTCCTATGTGGGCGACGAGGCCCAGAGCAAGAGAGGCATCCTCACCCTGAAG
TACCCCATCGAGCACGGCATCGTCACCAACTGGGACGACATGGAGAAAATCTGGCACCACACCTTCTACA
ATGAGCTGCGTGTGGCTCCCGAGGAGCACCCCGTGCTGCTGACCGAGGCCCCCCTGAACCCCAAGGCCAA
CCGCGAGAAGATGACCCAGATCATGTTTGAGACCTTCAACACCCCAGCCATGTACGTTGCTATCCAGGCT
GTGCTATCCCTGTACGCCTCTGGCCGTACCACTGGCATCGTGATGGACTCCGGTGACGGGGTCACCCACA
CTGTGCCCATCTACGAGGGGTATGCCCTCCCCCATGCCATCCTGCGTCTGGACCTGGCTGGCCGGGACCT
GACTGACTACCTCATGAAGATCCTCACCGAGCGCGGCTACAGCTTCACCACCACGGCCGAGCGGGAAATC
GTGCGTGACATTAAGGAGAAGCTGTGCTACGTCGCCCTGGACTTCGAGCAAGAGATGGCCACGGCTGCTT
CCAGCTCCTCCCTGGAGAAGAGCTACGAGCTGCCTGACGGCCAGGTCATCACCATTGGCAATGAGCGGTT
CCGCTGCCCTGAGGCACTCTTCCAGCCTTCCTTCCTGGGCATGGAGTCCTGTGGCATCCACGAAACTACC
TTCAACTCCATCATGAAGTGTGACGTGGACATCCGCAAAGACCTGTACGCCAACACAGTGCTGTCTGGCG
GCACCACCATGTACCCTGGCATTGCCGACAGGATGCAGAAGGAGATCACTGCCCTGGCACCCAGCACAAT
GAAGATCAAGATCATTGCTCCTCCTGAGCGCAAGTACTCCGTGTGGATCGGCGGCTCCATCCTGGCCTCG
CTGTCCACCTTCCAGCAGATGTGGATCAGCAAGCAGGAGTATGACGAGTCCGGCCCCTCCATCGTCCACC
GCAAATGCTTCTAGGCTAGC
