>Addgene plasmid #112057 | ACTB-(A)3x | depositor partial sequence | sequence record 210867 | 3 copies of Riboglow (variant A)
GGTACCGGCCTAAAAGCGTAGTGGGAAAGTGACGTGAAATTCGTCCAGATTACTTGATACGGTTATACTC
CGAATGCCACCTAGGCCATACAACGAGCAAGGAGACTCAGGTACCGGCCTAAAAGCGTAGTGGGAAAGTG
ACGTGAAATTCGTCCAGATTACTTGATACGGTTATACTCCGAATGCCACCTAGGCCATACAACGAGCAAG
GAGACTCAGGATCCGGCCTAAAAGCGTAGTGGGAAAGTGACGTGAAATTCGTCCAGATTACTTGATACGG
TTATACTCCGAATGCCACCTAGGCCATACAACGAGCAAGGAGACTCAGGATCC
